Addgene plasmid #58440: FRP1640_PTEF-HygMX-TTEF-insul-(lexA-box)2-PminCYC1
Purpose: Cassette to replace yeast promoters with an inducible promoter containing 2 lexA boxes
Depositing lab: Joerg Stelling. Depositing organization: ETH Zurich (Swiss Federal Institute of Technology). Publication: Inducible, tightly regulated and growth condition-independent transcription factor in Saccharomyces cerevisiae. Ottoz DS, Rudolf F, Stelling J. Nucleic Acids Res. 2014 Jul 17. pii: gku616. 10.1093/nar/gku616 PubMed 25034689.
Backbone
  Vector backbone: pBS
  Backbone manufacturer: Stratagene
  Backbone size w/o insert (bp): 2884
  Total vector size (bp): 4867
  Vector type: Yeast Expression
  Selectable markers: Hygromycin
Growth in bacteria
  Bacterial resistance: Ampicillin, 100 μg/mL
  Growth temperature: 37°C
  Growth strain: DH5alpha
  Copy number: High Copy
Gene/Insert
  Gene/Insert name: PTEF-HygMX-TTEF-insul-(lexA-box)2-PminCYC1
  Species: Synthetic
  Insert size (bp): 1983
  Promoter: PTEF-HygMX-TTEF-insul-(lexA-box)2-PminCYC1
  Cloning method: Restriction Enzyme; 5′ cloning site XhoI (not destroyed); 3′ cloning site XhoI (not destroyed)
  Sequencing primers: 5′ TAATACGACTCACTATAGGG; 3′ AATTAACCCTCACTAAAGGG
Terms and licenses: Academic/Nonprofit Terms; Industry Terms: Not Available to Industry
How to cite: FRP1640_PTEF-HygMX-TTEF-insul-(lexA-box)2-PminCYC1 was a gift from Joerg Stelling (Addgene plasmid # 58440 ; http://n2t.net/addgene:58440 ; RRID:Addgene_58440)
