[The description below was written by a language model from this plasmid's Addgene catalogue record and pLannotate feature annotations shown in this document.]
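Description:
FRP1640_PTEF-HygMX-TTEF-insul-(lexA-box)2-PminCYC1 is a pBluescript-based (pBS) template plasmid of 4,867 bp carrying a synthetic cassette designed to replace native promoters in yeast with an inducible one. In E. coli it is maintained at high copy through the ColE1/pUC-type origin and selected with ampicillin via the β-lactamase gene and its own promoter. The backbone also retains the f1 phage origin, a lacZα fragment with the lac promoter/operator region, and flanking T7 and T3 promoters. No yeast replication origin or centromere is annotated, which fits a cassette meant for chromosomal integration rather than episomal maintenance.

The roughly 2 kb insert, cloned between two retained XhoI sites, begins with the hphMX6 marker, a hygromycin resistance gene with TEF promoter and Ashbya gossypii TEF terminator that allows selection of yeast integrants on hygromycin. According to the construct name, this is followed by an insulator sequence, two lexA boxes and a minimal CYC1 promoter. These downstream elements are not individually picked up in the automated feature table but would lie in the unannotated stretch between the TEF terminator and the remaining polylinker fragment. The lexA boxes are binding sites for the bacterial LexA DNA-binding domain, so the minimal promoter should be essentially silent unless a LexA-based synthetic transcription factor is present and active. The insulator presumably shields the promoter from the adjacent marker, though the record does not describe its nature.

The stated purpose is to place a yeast gene of interest under this two-box inducible promoter. The record does not give the integration method, nor does this plasmid encode the cognate transcription factor.
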