Features (pLannotate 1.2.2; 14 found; start..end, strand, type, name):
     30..458     -  rep_origin     f1 ori (sequence partly withheld): f1 bacteriophage origin of replication; arrow indicates direction of (+) strand synthesis
    463..618     -  CDS            lacZα (fragment): LacZα fragment of β-galactosidase; lacZ fragment
    626..644     +  promoter       T7 promoter: promoter for bacteriophage T7 RNA polymerase
    704..2279    +  gene           hphMX6: yeast selectable marker conferring hygromycin resistance
   2082..2279    +  terminator     TEF terminator: Ashbya gossypii TEF terminator
   2589..2666    +  misc_feature   MCS (fragment): pBluescript multiple cloning site
   2679..2697    -  promoter       T3 promoter: promoter for bacteriophage T3 RNA polymerase
   2742..2758    -  protein_bind   lac operator: The lac repressor binds to the lac operator to inhibit transcription in E. coli. This inhibition can be relieved by adding lactose or isopropyl-β-D-thiogalactopyranoside (IPTG). lac repressor encoded by lacI
   2766..2796    -  promoter       lac promoter: promoter for the E. coli lac operon
   2811..2832    -  protein_bind   CAP binding site: CAP binding activates transcription in the presence of cAMP. E. coli catabolite activator protein
   2845..2937    -  CDS            lacI (fragment): lac repressor; lacI; The lac repressor binds to the lac operator to inhibit transcription in E. coli. This inhibition can be relieved by adding lactose or isopropyl-β-D-thiogalactopyranoside (IPTG).
   3120..3708    -  rep_origin     ori: high-copy-number ColE1/pMB1/pBR322/pUC origin of replication
   3879..4739    -  CDS            AmpR: β-lactamase; bla; confers resistance to ampicillin, carbenicillin, and related antibiotics
   4740..4844    -  promoter       AmpR promoter: bla
>Addgene plasmid #58440 | FRP1640_PTEF-HygMX-TTEF-insul-(lexA-box)2-PminCYC1 | depositor full sequence | sequence record 90268 | FRP1640_PTEF-HygMX-TTEF-insul-(lexA-box)2-PminCYC1 sequence 4867 bps
CTAAATTGTAAGCGTTAATATTTTGTTAAAATTCGCGTTAAATTTTTGTTAAATCAGCTCATTTTTTAAC
CAATAGGCCGAAATCGGCAAAATCCCTTATAAATCAAAAGAATAGACCGAGATAGGGT
[37 nt withheld, positions 129-165]
AAAGAACGTGGACTCCAACGTCAAAGG
[49 nt withheld, positions 193-241]
T
[91 nt withheld, positions 243-333]
G
[124 nt withheld, positions 335-458]
CCCATTCGCCATTCAGGCTGCGCAACTGTTGGGAAGGGCGATCGGTGCGGGCCTCTTCGCTATTACGCCA
GCTGGCGAAAGGGGGATGTGCTGCAAGGCGATTAAGTTGGGTAACGCCAGGGTTTTCCCAGTCACGACGT
TGTAAAACGACGGCCAGTGAGCGCGCGTAATACGACTCACTATAGGGCGAATTGGAGCTCGATCCTCGAG
AGCTTGCCTTGTCCCCGCCGGGTCACCCGGCCAGCGACATGGAGGCCCAGAATACCCTCCTTGACAGTCT
TGACGTGCGCAGCTCAGGGGCATGATGTGACTGTCGCCCGTACATTTAGCCCATACATCCCCATGTATAA
TCATTTGCATCCATACATTTTGATGGCCGCACGGCGCGAAGCAAAAATTACGGCTCCTCGCTGCGGACCT
GCGAGCAGGGAAACGCTCCCCTCACAGACGCGTTGAATTGTCCCCACGCCGCGCCCCTGTAGAGAAATAT
AAAAGGTTAGGATTTGCCACTGAGGTTCTTCTTTCATATACTTCCTTTTAAAATCTTGCTAGGATACAGT
TCTCACATCACATCCGAACATAAACAACCATGGGTAAAAAGCCTGAACTCACCGCGACGTCTGTCGAGAA
GTTTCTGATCGAAAAGTTCGACAGCGTCTCCGACCTGATGCAGCTCTCGGAGGGCGAAGAATCTCGTGCT
TTCAGCTTCGATGTAGGAGGGCGTGGATATGTCCTGCGGGTAAATAGCTGCGCCGATGGTTTCTACAAAG
ATCGTTATGTTTATCGGCACTTTGCATCGGCCGCGCTCCCGATTCCGGAAGTGCTTGACATTGGGGAGTT
CAGCGAGAGCCTGACCTATTGCATCTCCCGCCGTGCACAGGGTGTCACGTTGCAAGACCTGCCTGAAACC
GAACTGCCCGCTGTTCTGCAGCCGGTCGCGGAGGCCATGGATGCGATCGCTGCGGCCGATCTTAGCCAGA
CGAGCGGGTTCGGCCCATTCGGACCGCAAGGAATCGGTCAATACACTACATGGCGTGATTTCATATGCGC
GATTGCTGATCCCCATGTGTATCACTGGCAAACTGTGATGGACGACACCGTCAGTGCGTCCGTCGCGCAG
GCTCTCGATGAGCTGATGCTTTGGGCCGAGGACTGCCCCGAAGTCCGGCACCTCGTGCACGCGGATTTCG
GCTCCAACAATGTCCTGACGGACAATGGCCGCATAACAGCGGTCATTGACTGGAGCGAGGCGATGTTCGG
GGATTCCCAATACGAGGTCGCCAACATCTTCTTCTGGAGGCCGTGGTTGGCTTGTATGGAGCAGCAGACG
CGCTACTTCGAGCGGAGGCATCCGGAGCTTGCAGGATCGCCGCGGCTCCGGGCGTATATGCTCCGCATTG
GTCTTGACCAACTCTATCAGAGCTTGGTTGACGGCAATTTCGATGATGCAGCTTGGGCGCAGGGTCGATG
CGACGCAATCGTCCGATCCGGAGCCGGGACTGTCGGGCGTACACAAATCGCCCGCAGAAGCGCGGCCGTC
TGGACCGATGGCTGTGTAGAAGTACTCGCCGATAGTGGAAACCGACGCCCCAGCACTCGTCCGAGGGCAA
AGGAATAATCAGTACTGACAATAAAAAGATTCTTGTTTTCAAGAACTTGTCATTTGTATAGTTTTTTTAT
ATTGTAGTTGTTCTATTTTAATCAAATGTTAGCGTGATTTATATTTTTTTTCGCCTCGACATCATCTGCC
CAGATGCGAAGTTAAGTGCGCAGAAAGTAATATCATGCGTCAATCGTATGTGAATGCTGGTCGCTATACT
GCTGTCGATTCGATACTAACGCCGCCATCCAGTGTTTAAACGAACTAGTGCGGCCGCAATAATATATAAA
CCTGTATAATATAACCTTGAAGACTATATTTCTTTTCGAGCTCCCTAGGTGCTGTATATACTCACAGCAT
AACTGTATATACACCCAGGGTCTAGGTGCTGTATATACTCACAGCATAACTGTATATACACCCAGGGTCT
AGAGCATGTGCTCTGTATGTATATAAAACTCTTGTTTTCTTCTTTTCTCTTCTTTCCTTATACATTAGGA
CCTTTGCAGCATAAATTACTATACTTCTATACTAGTGGATCCCCCGGGCTGCAGGAATTCGATATCAAGC
TTATCGATACCGTCGACCTCGAGGGGGGGCCCGGTACCCAGCTTTTGTTCCCTTTAGTGAGGGTTAATTG
CGCGCTTGGCGTAATCATGGTCATAGCTGTTTCCTGTGTGAAATTGTTATCCGCTCACAATTCCACACAA
CATACGAGCCGGAAGCATAAAGTGTAAAGCCTGGGGTGCCTAATGAGTGAGCTAACTCACATTAATTGCG
TTGCGCTCACTGCCCGCTTTCCAGTCGGGAAACCTGTCGTGCCAGCTGCATTAATGAATCGGCCAACGCG
CGGGGAGAGGCGGTTTGCGTATTGGGCGCTCTTCCGCTTCCTCGCTCACTGACTCGCTGCGCTCGGTCGT
TCGGCTGCGGCGAGCGGTATCAGCTCACTCAAAGGCGGTAATACGGTTATCCACAGAATCAGGGGATAAC
GCAGGAAAGAACATGTGAGCAAAAGGCCAGCAAAAGGCCAGGAACCGTAAAAAGGCCGCGTTGCTGGCGT
TTTTCCATAGGCTCCGCCCCCCTGACGAGCATCACAAAAATCGACGCTCAAGTCAGAGGTGGCGAAACCC
GACAGGACTATAAAGATACCAGGCGTTTCCCCCTGGAAGCTCCCTCGTGCGCTCTCCTGTTCCGACCCTG
CCGCTTACCGGATACCTGTCCGCCTTTCTCCCTTCGGGAAGCGTGGCGCTTTCTCATAGCTCACGCTGTA
GGTATCTCAGTTCGGTGTAGGTCGTTCGCTCCAAGCTGGGCTGTGTGCACGAACCCCCCGTTCAGCCCGA
CCGCTGCGCCTTATCCGGTAACTATCGTCTTGAGTCCAACCCGGTAAGACACGACTTATCGCCACTGGCA
GCAGCCACTGGTAACAGGATTAGCAGAGCGAGGTATGTAGGCGGTGCTACAGAGTTCTTGAAGTGGTGGC
CTAACTACGGCTACACTAGAAGGACAGTATTTGGTATCTGCGCTCTGCTGAAGCCAGTTACCTTCGGAAA
AAGAGTTGGTAGCTCTTGATCCGGCAAACAAACCACCGCTGGTAGCGGTGGTTTTTTTGTTTGCAAGCAG
CAGATTACGCGCAGAAAAAAAGGATCTCAAGAAGATCCTTTGATCTTTTCTACGGGGTCTGACGCTCAGT
GGAACGAAAACTCACGTTAAGGGATTTTGGTCATGAGATTATCAAAAAGGATCTTCACCTAGATCCTTTT
AAATTAAAAATGAAGTTTTAAATCAATCTAAAGTATATATGAGTAAACTTGGTCTGACAGTTACCAATGC
TTAATCAGTGAGGCACCTATCTCAGCGATCTGTCTATTTCGTTCATCCATAGTTGCCTGACTCCCCGTCG
TGTAGATAACTACGATACGGGAGGGCTTACCATCTGGCCCCAGTGCTGCAATGATACCGCGAGACCCACG
CTCACCGGCTCCAGATTTATCAGCAATAAACCAGCCAGCCGGAAGGGCCGAGCGCAGAAGTGGTCCTGCA
ACTTTATCCGCCTCCATCCAGTCTATTAATTGTTGCCGGGAAGCTAGAGTAAGTAGTTCGCCAGTTAATA
GTTTGCGCAACGTTGTTGCCATTGCTACAGGCATCGTGGTGTCACGCTCGTCGTTTGGTATGGCTTCATT
CAGCTCCGGTTCCCAACGATCAAGGCGAGTTACATGATCCCCCATGTTGTGCAAAAAAGCGGTTAGCTCC
TTCGGTCCTCCGATCGTTGTCAGAAGTAAGTTGGCCGCAGTGTTATCACTCATGGTTATGGCAGCACTGC
ATAATTCTCTTACTGTCATGCCATCCGTAAGATGCTTTTCTGTGACTGGTGAGTACTCAACCAAGTCATT
CTGAGAATAGTGTATGCGGCGACCGAGTTGCTCTTGCCCGGCGTCAATACGGGATAATACCGCGCCACAT
AGCAGAACTTTAAAAGTGCTCATCATTGGAAAACGTTCTTCGGGGCGAAAACTCTCAAGGATCTTACCGC
TGTTGAGATCCAGTTCGATGTAACCCACTCGTGCACCCAACTGATCTTCAGCATCTTTTACTTTCACCAG
CGTTTCTGGGTGAGCAAAAACAGGAAGGCAAAATGCCGCAAAAAAGGGAATAAGGGCGACACGGAAATGT
TGAATACTCATACTCTTCCTTTTTCAATATTATTGAAGCATTTATCAGGGTTATTGTCTCATGAGCGGAT
ACATATTTGAATGTATTTAGAAAAATAAACAAATAGGGGTTCCGCGCACATTTCCCCGAAAAGTGCCAC
