>Addgene plasmid #58440 | FRP1640_PTEF-HygMX-TTEF-insul-(lexA-box)2-PminCYC1 | addgene partial sequence | sequence record 92583 | T7 5'-TAATACGACTCACTATAGGG-3'
TGCCTTGTCCCCGCCGGGTCACCCGGCCAGCGACATGGAGGCCCAGAATACCCTCCTTGACAGTCTTGAC
GTGCGCAGCTCAGGGGCATGATGTGACTGTCGCCCGTACATTTAGCCCATACATCCCCATGTATAATCAT
TTGCATCCATACATTTTGATGGCCGCACGGCGCGAAGCAAAAATTACGGCTCCTCGCTGCGGACCTGCGA
GCAGGGAAACGCTCCCCTCACAGACGCGTTGAATTGTCCCCACGCCGCGCCCCTGTAGAGAAATATAAAA
GGTTAGGATTTGCCACTGAGGTTCTTCTTTCATATACTTCCTTTTAAAATCTTGCTAGGATACAGTTCTC
ACATCACATCCGAACATAAACAACCATGGGTAAAAAGCCTGAACTCACCGCGACGTCTGTCGAGAAGTTT
CTGATCGAAAAGTTCGACAGCGTCTCCGACCTGATGCAGCTCTCGGAGGGCGAAGAATCTCGTGCTTTCA
GCTTCGATGTAGGAGGGCGTGGATATGTCCTGCGGGTAAATAGCTGCGCCGATGGTTTCTACAAAGATCG
TTATGTTTATCGGCACTTTGCATCGGCCGCGCTCCCGATTCCGGAAGTGCTTGACATTGGGGAGTTCAGC
GAGAGCCTGACCTATTGCATCTCCCGCCGTGCACAGGGTGTCACGTTGCAAGACCTGCCTGAAACCGAAC
TGCCCGCTGTTCTGCAGCCGGTCGCGGAGGCCATGGATGCGATCGCTGCGGCCGATCTTAGCCAGACGAG
CGGGTTCGGCCCATTCGGACCGCAAGGAATCGGTCAATACACTACATGGCGTGATTTCATATGCGCGATT
GCTGATCCCCATGTGTATCACTGGCAAACTGTGATGGACGACACCGTCAGTGCGTCCGTCGCGCAGGCTC
TCGATGAGCTGATGCTTTGGGCCGAGGACTGCCCCGAAGTCCGGCACCTCGTGCACGCGGATTTCGGCTC
CAACAATGTCCTGACGGACAATGGCCGCATAACAGCGGTCATTGACTGGAGCGAGGCGATGTTCGGG
