>Addgene plasmid #58440 | FRP1640_PTEF-HygMX-TTEF-insul-(lexA-box)2-PminCYC1 | addgene partial sequence | sequence record 92585 | T3 5'-GCAATTAACCCTCACTAAAGG-3'
CCCCCTCGAGGTCGACGGTATCGATAAGCTTGATATCGAATTCCTGCAGCCCGGGGGATCCACTAGTATA
GAAGTATAGTAATTTATGCTGCAAAGGTCCTAATGTATAAGGAAAGAAGAGAAAAGAAGAAAACAAGAGT
TTTATATACATACAGAGCACATGCTCTAGACCCTGGGTGTATATACAGTTATGCTGTGAGTATATACAGC
ACCTAGACCCTGGGTGTATATACAGTTATGCTGTGAGTATATACAGCACCTAGGGAGCTCGAAAAGAAAT
ATAGTCTTCAAGGTTATATTATACAGGTTTATATATTATTGCGGCCGCACTAGTTCGTTTAAACACTGGA
TGGCGGCGTTAGTATCGAATCGACAGCAGTATAGCGACCAGCATTCACATACGATTGACGCATGATATTA
CTTTCTGCGCACTTAACTTCGCATCTGGGCAGATGATGTCGAGGCGAAAAAAAATATAAATCACGCTAAC
ATTTGATTAAAATAGAACAACTACAATATAAAAAAACTATACAAATGACAAGTTCTTGAAAACAAGAATC
TTTTTATTGTCAGTACTGATTATTCCTTTGCCCTCGGACGAGTGCTGGGGCGTCGGTTTCCACTATCGGC
GAGTACTTCTACACAGCCATCGGTCCAGACGGCCGCGCTTCTGCGGGCGATTTGTGTACGCCCGACAGTC
CCGGCTCCGGATCGGACGATTGCGTCGCATCGACCCTGCGCCCAAGCTGCATCATCGAAATTGCCGTCAA
CCAAGCTCTGATAGAGTTGGTCAAGACCAATGCGGAGCATATACGCCCGGAGCCGCGGCGATCCTGCAAG
CTCCGGATGCCTCCGCTCGAAGTAGCGCGTCTGCTGCTCCATACAAGCCAACCACGGCCTCCAGAAGAAG
ATGTTGGCGACCTCGTATTGGGAATCCCCGAACATCGCCTCGCTCCAGTCAATGACCGCTGTTATGCGGC
CATTGTCCGTCAGGACATTGTTGGA
